Addgene plasmid #83369: pGAPTrap TALEN 2
Purpose: Partner to pGAPTrap-TALEN1, for enhanced gene targeting of the human GAPDH locus using GAPTrap vectors
Depositing lab: Ed Stanley. Depositing organization: Murdoch Children's Research Institute. Publication: GAPTrap: A Simple Expression System for Pluripotent Stem Cells and Their Derivatives. Kao T, Labonne T, Niclis JC, Chaurasia R, Lokmic Z, Qian E, Bruveris FF, Howden SE, Motazedian A, Schiesser JV, Costa M, Sourris K, Ng E, Anderson D, Giudice A, Farlie P, Cheung M, Lamande SR, Penington AJ, Parish CL, Thomson LH, Rafii A, Elliott DA, Elefanty AG, Stanley EG. Stem Cell Reports. 2016 Sep 1. pii: S2213-6711(16)30139-4. doi: 10.1016/j.stemcr.2016.07.015. PubMed 27594589.
Backbone
  Vector backbone: pEFBOS
  Vector type: Mammalian Expression
Growth in bacteria
  Bacterial resistance: Ampicillin, 100 μg/mL
  Growth temperature: 37°C
  Growth strain: NEB Stable
  Copy number: High Copy
Gene/Insert
  Gene/Insert name: GAPDH_TALEN2
  Species: Synthetic
  Insert size (bp): 2000
  Promoter: EF1alpha
  Cloning method: Restriction Enzyme; 5′ cloning site Nco1 (not destroyed); 3′ cloning site Hind3 (not destroyed)
  Sequencing primers: 5′ CATTCTCAAGCCTCAGACAGTG; 3′ CTGGCCACCTCTGCTTGTCCAG
Terms and licenses: Academic/Nonprofit Terms; Industry Terms: Not Available to Industry
How to cite: pGAPTrap TALEN 2 was a gift from Ed Stanley (Addgene plasmid # 83369 ; http://n2t.net/addgene:83369 ; RRID:Addgene_83369)
