[The description below was written by a language model from this plasmid's Addgene catalogue record.]
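Description:
pGAPTrap TALEN 2 is a mammalian expression plasmid built on the pEFBOS backbone that encodes one half of a TALEN pair directed against the human GAPDH locus. It is maintained in bacteria as a high-copy plasmid under ampicillin selection. The record names a recombination-stabilising E. coli strain for propagation, which fits the repetitive nature of TALE repeat arrays, although no reason for that choice is given. No mammalian selection marker is listed, and no feature table is available, so the origin of replication, polyadenylation signal and any epitope tags or nuclear localisation signals cannot be confirmed from the record.

The insert, GAPDH_TALEN2, is a synthetic coding sequence of about 2 kb placed between NcoI and HindIII sites, both of which are retained. It is driven by the EF1alpha promoter, a strong constitutive promoter that stays active in pluripotent stem cells. TALENs are fusions of a programmable TALE DNA-binding repeat array to a nuclease domain, typically FokI, which must dimerise to cut. This plasmid is therefore meant to be co-delivered with its partner, pGAPTrap-TALEN1, so that the two proteins bind adjacent sites and make a double-strand break at GAPDH.

That break stimulates homology-directed repair and so raises the efficiency with which GAPTrap targeting vectors integrate at the locus. The GAPTrap system places transgenes at GAPDH to achieve expression in human pluripotent stem cells and their differentiated derivatives. This plasmid supplies only the nuclease and carries no donor or targeting sequence.
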