>Addgene plasmid #83369 | pGAPTrap TALEN 2 | addgene partial sequence | sequence record 162404 | EF1a-F 5'-TCAAGCCTCAGACAGTGGTTC-3'
GTGGGTTTGTTTAACTTGGTACCATAACTAGTTCGGCGCGCCACTAGCGCTGTCACGCGCCAAGCCGCCA
CCATGGGCGATCCTAAAAAGAAACGTAAGGTCATCGATAAGGAGACCGCCGCTGCCAAGTTCGAGAGACA
GCACATGGACAGCATCGATATCGCCGATCTACGCACGCTCGGCTACAGCCAGCAGCAACAGGAGAAGATC
AAACCGAAGGTTCGTTCGACAGTGGCGCAGCACCACGAGGCACTGGTCGGCCACGGGTTTACACACGCGC
ACATCGTTGCGTTAAGCCAACACCCGGCAGCGTTAGGGACCGTCGCTGTCAAGTATCAGGACATGATCGC
AGCGTTGCCAGAGGCGACACACGAAGCGATCGTTGGCGTCGGCAAACAGTGGTCCGGCGCACGCGCTCTG
GAGGCCTTGCTCACGGTGGCGGGAGAGTTGAGAGGTCCACCGTTACAGTTGGACACAGGCCAACTTCTCA
AGATTGCAAAACGTGGCGGCGTGACCGCAGTGGAGGCAGTGCATGCATGGCGCAATGCACTGACGGGTGC
CCCGCTCAACTTGACCCCGGAGCAGGTGGTGGCCATCGCCAGCCACGATGGCGGCAAGCAGGCGCTGGAG
ACGGTCCAGCGGCTGTTGCCGGTGCTGTGCCAGGCCCACGGCTTGACCCCCCAGCAGGTGGTGGCCATCG
CCAGCAATGGCGGTGGCAAGCAGGCGCTGGAGACGGTCCAGCGGCTGTTGCCGGTGCTGTGCCAGGCCCA
CGGCTTGACCCCGGAGCAGGTGGTGGCCATCGCCAGCCACGATGGCGGCAAGCAGGCGCTGGAGACGGTC
CAGCGGCTGTTGCCGGTGCTGTGCCAGGCCCACGGCTTGACCCCCCAGCAGGTGGTGGCCATCGCCAGCA
ATGGCGGTGGCAAGCAGGCGCTGGAGACGGTCCAGCGGCTGTTGCCGGTGCTGTGCCAGGCCCACGGCTT
GACCCCCCAGCAGGTGGTGGCCATCGCCAGCAATGGCGGTGGCAA
