>Addgene plasmid #83369 | pGAPTrap TALEN 2 | addgene partial sequence | sequence record 163366 | TAL_R2 5'-ggcgacgaggtggtcgttgg-3'
TGCTCTCCAGCGCCGGCCTGCCGCCGCCATTGCTGGCGATGGCCACCACCTGCTGAGGGGTCAAGCCGTG
GGCCTGGCACAGCACCGGCAACAGCCGCTGGACCGTCTCCAGCGCCTGCTTGCCGCCATCGTGGCTGGCG
ATGGCCACCACCTGCTCCGGGGTCAAGCCGTGGGCCTGGCACAGCACCGGCAACAGCCGCTGGACCGTCT
CCAGCGCCTGCTTGCCACCATTATTGCTGGCGATGGCCACCACCTGCTGGGGGGTCAAGCCGTGGGCCTG
GCACAGCACCGGCAACAGCCGCTGGACCGTCTCCAGCGCCTGCTTGCCACCGCCATTGCTGGCGATGGCC
ACCACCTGCTGGGGGGTCAAGCCGTGGGCCTGGCACAGCACCGGCAACAGCCGCTGGACCGTCTCCAGCG
CCTGCTTGCCACCATTATTGCTGGCGATGGCCACCACCTGCTGGGGGGTCAAGCCGTGGGCCTGGCACAG
CACCGGCAACAGCCGCTGGACCGTCTCCAGCGCCTGCTTGCCACCGCCATTGCTGGCGATGGCCACCACC
TGCTGGGGGGTCAAGCCGTGGGCCTGGCACAGCACCGGCAACAGCCGCTGGACCGTCTCCAGCGCCTGCT
TGCCACCGCCATTGCTGGCGATGGCCACCACCTGCTGGGGGGTCAAGCCGTGGGCCTGGCACAGCACCGG
CAACAGCCGCTGGACCGTCTCCAGCGCCTGCTTGCCGCCATCGTGGCTGGCGATGGCCACCACCTGCTCC
GGGGTCAAGCCGTGGGCCTGGCACAGCACCGGCAACAGCCGCTGGACCGTCTCCAGCGCCTGCTTGCCAC
CGCCATTGCTGGCGATGGCCACCACCTGCTGGGG
